>Addgene plasmid #70409 | R777-E125 Hs.MAPK1 | depositor full sequence | sequence record 125858 | Full Sequence
TTAACGCTAGCATGGATGTTTTCCCAGTCACGACGTTGTAAAACGACGGCCAGTCTTAAAATTCGAGCTC
GGTCCGAGGATCCGAAATAATGATTTTATTTTGACTGATAGTGACCTGTTCGTTGCAACAAATTGATAAG
CAATGCTTTTTTATAATGCCAACTTTGTACAAAAAAGTTGGCACCATGGCGGCGGCGGCGGCGGCGGGCG
CGGGCCCGGAGATGGTCCGCGGGCAGGTGTTCGACGTGGGGCCGCGCTACACCAACCTCTCGTACATCGG
CGAGGGCGCCTACGGCATGGTGTGCTCTGCTTATGATAATGTCAACAAAGTTCGAGTAGCTATCAAGAAA
ATCAGCCCCTTTGAGCACCAGACCTACTGCCAGAGAACCCTGAGGGAGATAAAAATCTTACTGCGCTTCA
GACATGAGAACATCATTGGAATCAATGACATTATTCGAGCACCAACCATCGAGCAAATGAAAGATGTATA
TATAGTACAGGACCTCATGGAAACAGATCTTTACAAGCTCTTGAAGACACAACACCTCAGCAATGACCAT
ATCTGCTATTTTCTCTACCAGATCCTCAGAGGGTTAAAATATATCCATTCAGCTAACGTTCTGCACCGTG
ACCTCAAGCCTTCCAACCTGCTGCTCAACACCACCTGTGATCTCAAGATCTGTGACTTTGGCCTGGCCCG
TGTTGCAGATCCAGACCATGATCACACAGGGTTCCTGACAGAATATGTGGCCACACGTTGGTACAGGGCT
CCAGAAATTATGTTGAATTCCAAGGGCTACACCAAGTCCATTGATATTTGGTCTGTAGGCTGCATTCTGG
CAGAAATGCTTTCTAACAGGCCCATCTTTCCAGGGAAGCATTATCTTGACCAGCTGAACCACATTTTGGG
TATTCTTGGATCCCCATCACAAGAAGACCTGAATTGTATAATAAATTTAAAAGCTAGGAACTATTTGCTT
TCTCTTCCACACAAAAATAAGGTGCCATGGAACAGGCTGTTCCCAAATGCTGACTCCAAAGCTCTGGACT
TATTGGACAAAATGTTGACATTCAACCCACACAAGAGGATTGAAGTAGAACAGGCTCTGGCCCACCCATA
TCTGGAGCAGTATTACGACCCGAGTGACGAGCCCATCGCCGAAGCACCATTCAAGTTCGACATGGAATTG
GATGACTTGCCTAAGGAAAAGCTCAAAGAACTAATTTTTGAAGAGACTGCTAGATTCCAGCCAGGATACA
GATCTTAATCAACTTTCTTGTACAAAGTTGGCATTATAGGAAAGCATTGCTTATCAATTTGTTGCAACGA
ACAGGTCACTATCAGTCAAAATAAAATCATTATTTGCATGCAAGCTTAGATCCTCTAGACCAGCCAGGAC
AGAAATGCCTCGACTTCGCTGCTACCCAAGGTTGCCGGGTGACGCACACCGTGGAAACGGATGAAGGCAC
GAACCCAGTGGACATAAGCCTGTTCGGTTCGTAAGCTGTAATGCAAGTAGCGTATGCGCTCACGCAACTG
GTCCAGAACCTTGACCGAACGCAGCGGTGGTAACGGCGCAGTGGCGGTTTTCATGGCTTGTTATGACTGT
TTTTTTGGGGTACAGTCTATGCCTCGGGCATCCAAGCAGCAAGCGCGTTACGCCGTGGGTCGATGTTTGA
TGTTATGGAGCAGCAACGATGTTACGCAGCAGGGCAGTCGCCCTAAAACAAAGTTAAACATTATGAGGGA
AGCGGTGATCGCCGAAGTATCGACTCAACTATCAGAGGTAGTTGGCGTCATCGAGCGCCATCTCGAACCG
ACGTTGCTGGCCGTACATTTGTACGGCTCCGCAGTGGATGGCGGCCTGAAGCCACACAGTGATATTGATT
TGCTGGTTACGGTGACCGTAAGGCTTGATGAAACAACGCGGCGAGCTTTGATCAACGACCTTTTGGAAAC
TTCGGCTTCCCCTGGAGAGAGCGAGATTCTCCGCGCTGTAGAAGTCACCATTGTTGTGCACGACGACATC
ATTCCGTGGCGTTATCCAGCTAAGCGCGAACTGCAATTTGGAGAATGGCAGCGCAATGACATTCTTGCAG
GTATCTTCGAGCCAGCCACGATCGACATTGATCTGGCTATCTTGCTGACAAAAGCAAGAGAACATAGCGT
TGCCTTGGTAGGTCCAGCGGCGGAGGAACTCTTTGATCCGGTTCCTGAACAGGATCTATTTGAGGCGCTA
AATGAAACCTTAACGCTATGGAACTCGCCGCCCGACTGGGCTGGCGATGAGCGAAATGTAGTGCTTACGT
TGTCCCGCATTTGGTACAGCGCAGTAACCGGCAAAATCGCGCCGAAGGATGTCGCTGCCGACTGGGCAAT
GGAGCGCCTGCCGGCCCAGTATCAGCCCGTCATACTTGAAGCTAGACAGGCTTATCTTGGACAAGAAGAA
GATCGCTTGGCCTCGCGCGCAGATCAGTTGGAAGAATTTGTCCACTACGTGAAAGGCGAGATCACCAAGG
TAGTCGGCAAATAACCCTCGAGCCACCCATGACCAAAATCCCTTAACGTGAGTTACGCGTCGTTCCACTG
AGCGTCAGACCCCGTAGAAAAGATCAAAGGATCTTCTTGAGATCCTTTTTTTCTGCGCGTAATCTGCTGC
TTGCAAACAAAAAAACCACCGCTACCAGCGGTGGTTTGTTTGCCGGATCAAGAGCTACCAACTCTTTTTC
CGAAGGTAACTGGCTTCAGCAGAGCGCAGATACCAAATACTGTCCTTCTAGTGTAGCCGTAGTTAGGCCA
CCACTTCAAGAACTCTGTAGCACCGCCTACATACCTCGCTCTGCTAATCCTGTTACCAGTGGCTGCTGCC
AGTGGCGATAAGTCGTGTCTTACCGGGTTGGACTCAAGACGATAGTTACCGGATAAGGCGCAGCGGTCGG
GCTGAACGGGGGGTTCGTGCACACAGCCCAGCTTGGAGCGAACGACCTACACCGAACTGAGATACCTACA
GCGTGAGCATTGAGAAAGCGCCACGCTTCCCGAAGGGAGAAAGGCGGACAGGTATCCGGTAAGCGGCAGG
GTCGGAACAGGAGAGCGCACGAGGGAGCTTCCAGGGGGAAACGCCTGGTATCTTTATAGTCCTGTCGGGT
TTCGCCACCTCTGACTTGAGCGTCGATTTTTGTGATGCTCGTCAGGGGGGCGGAGCCTATGGAAAAACGC
CAGCAACGCGGCCTTTTTACGGTTCCTGGCCTTTTGCTGGCCTTTTGCTCACATGTTCTTTCCTGCGTTA
TCCCCTGATTCTGTGGATAACCGTATTACCGCCTTTGAGTGAGCTGATACCGCTCGCCGCAGCCGAACGA
CCGAGCGCAGCGAGTCAGTGAGCGAGGAAGCGGAAGAGCGCCCAATACGCAAACCGCCTCTCCCCGCGCG
TTGGCCGATTCATTAATGCAGCTGGCACGACAGGTTTCCCGACTGGAAAGCGGGCAGTGAGCGCAACGCA
ATTAATACGCGTACCGCTAGCCAGGAAGAGTTTGTAGAAACGCAAAAAGGCCATCCGTCAGGATGGCCTT
CTGCTTAGTTTGATGCCTGGCAGTTTATGGCGGGCGTCCTGCCCGCCACCCTCCGGGCCGTTGCTTCACA
ACGTTCAAATCCGCTCCCGGCGGATTTGTCCTACTCAGGAGAGCGTTCACCGACAAACAACAGATAAAAC
GAAAGGCCCAGTCTTCCGACTGAGCCTTTCGTTTTATTTGATGCCTGGCAGTTCCCTACTCTCGCG
Features (pLannotate 1.2.2; 11 found; start..end, strand, type, name):
     18..54      -  CDS            lacZα (fragment): LacZα fragment of β-galactosidase; lacZ fragment
     85..180     +  protein_bind   attL3: mutant version of attL; recombination site for the Gateway® LR reaction LR Clonase™
    186..1265    +  CDS            MAPK1: MK01_HUMAN - Also known as ERK2, PRKM1, PRKM2. Experimental evidence at protein level: Swiss-Prot protein existence level 1. Acts as a transcriptional repressor. Binds to a [GC]AAA[GC] consensus sequence. Repress the expression of interferon gamma-induced genes. Seems to bind to the promoter of CCL5, DMP1, IFIH1, IFITM1, IRF7, IRF9, LAMP3, OAS1, OAS2, OAS3 and STAT1. Transcriptional activity is independent of kinase activity. From Homo sapiens (Human).
   1273..1366    -  protein_bind   attL2 (fragment): mutant version of attL; recombination site for the Gateway® LR reaction LR Clonase™
   1481..1504    +  promoter       Pc promoter (fragment): intI1 (promoter lies within the coding sequence); class 1 integron promoter
   1680..1736    +  CDS            GmR (fragment): gentamycin acetyltransferase; aacC1; confers resistance to gentamycin
   1743..2534    +  CDS            SmR: aminoglycoside adenylyltransferase (Murphy, 1985); aadA; confers resistance to spectinomycin and streptomycin
   2627..3215    +  rep_origin     ori: high-copy-number ColE1/pMB1/pBR322/pUC origin of replication
   3398..3490    +  CDS            lacI (fragment): lac repressor; lacI; The lac repressor binds to the lac operator to inhibit transcription in E. coli. This inhibition can be relieved by adding lactose or isopropyl-β-D-thiogalactopyranoside (IPTG).
   3545..3572    -  terminator     rrnB T2 terminator: transcription terminator T2 from the E. coli rrnB gene
   3704..3747    +  terminator     rrnB T1 terminator: Escherichia coli rrnB; transcription terminator T1 from the E. coli rrnB gene
