[The description below was written by a language model from this plasmid's Addgene catalogue record and pLannotate feature annotations shown in this document.]
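Description:
R777-E125 Hs.MAPK1 is a Gateway entry clone built on the pDonor-255 backbone and carrying the human MAPK1 open reading frame (reference transcript NM_002745.4), which encodes the mitogen-activated protein kinase also known as ERK2 or p42-MAPK. The full plasmid is about 3.8 kb. It replicates in E. coli from a high-copy ColE1/pUC-type origin and is selected with spectinomycin through an aadA (SmR) aminoglycoside adenylyltransferase gene. This gene sits downstream of a fragment of a class 1 integron Pc promoter and a short gentamicin-resistance remnant. Small lacZα and lacI fragments are also annotated. These appear to be backbone remnants rather than functional units. rrnB T1 and T2 terminators lie upstream of the cloning region, where they would be expected to insulate the insert from read-through transcription.

The roughly 1.08 kb MAPK1 coding sequence lies between two attL recombination sites, so it can be moved into attR-containing destination vectors by an LR Clonase reaction. The automated annotation labels the upstream site as attL3 and the downstream one as a partial attL2. The catalogue entry does not specify the att site identities, so the upstream label should be treated with caution. The entry clone has no promoter for expressing the insert, and expression elements and any tags are supplied by the chosen destination vector. Because the ORF retains its native stop codon, the clone suits expression of untagged MAPK1 or N-terminal fusions, but not C-terminal fusions. It serves as a sequence-defined source of human MAPK1 for building expression constructs in whatever host system the destination vector supports.
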