Addgene plasmid #70409: R777-E125 Hs.MAPK1
Purpose: Gateway ORF clone of human MAPK1 [NM_002745.4] with stop codon (for native or N-terminal fusions)
Depositing lab: Dominic Esposito. Depositing organization: National Cancer Institute (NCI).
Backbone
  Vector backbone: pDonor-255
  Backbone size w/o insert (bp): 2693
  Vector type: Gateway Entry Clone
Growth in bacteria
  Bacterial resistance: Spectinomycin, 50 μg/mL
  Growth temperature: 37°C
  Growth strain: DH10B
  Copy number: High Copy
Gene/Insert
  Gene/Insert name: MAPK1 (alt name: NM_002745.4)
  Species: H. sapiens (human)
  Insert size (bp): 1083
  Entrez Gene: MAPK1 (a.k.a. ERK, ERK-2, ERK2, ERT1, MAPK2, NS13, P42MAPK, PRKM1, PRKM2, p38, p40, p41, p41mapk, p42-MAPK)
  Cloning method: Gateway Cloning
  Sequencing primers: 5′ M13F 23-mer (5'-CCCAGTCACGACGTTGTAAAACG); 3′ attLR 23-mer (5'-TAACATCAGAGATTTTGAGACAC)
Terms and licenses: Academic/Nonprofit Terms; Industry Terms: Not Available to Industry
How to cite: R777-E125 Hs.MAPK1 was a gift from Dominic Esposito (Addgene plasmid # 70409 ; http://n2t.net/addgene:70409 ; RRID:Addgene_70409)
