>Addgene plasmid #70409 | R777-E125 Hs.MAPK1 | addgene partial sequence | sequence record 132406 | pCR8_R1 5'-cgaaccgaacaggcttatgt-3'
GGTGTGCGTCACCCGGCAACCTTGGGTAGCAGCGAAGTCGAGGCATTTCTGTCCTGGCTGGTCTAGAGGA
TCTAAGCTTGCATGCAAATAATGATTTTATTTTGACTGATAGTGACCTGTTCGTTGCAACAAATTGATAA
GCAATGCTTTCCTATAATGCCAACTTTGTACAAGAAAGTTGATTAAGATCTGTATCCTGGCTGGAATCTA
GCAGTCTCTTCAAAAATTAGTTCTTTGAGCTTTTCCTTAGGCAAGTCATCCAATTCCATGTCGAACTTGA
ATGGTGCTTCGGCGATGGGCTCGTCACTCGGGTCGTAATACTGCTCCAGATATGGGTGGGCCAGAGCCTG
TTCTACTTCAATCCTCTTGTGTGGGTTGAATGTCAACATTTTGTCCAATAAGTCCAGAGCTTTGGAGTCA
GCATTTGGGAACAGCCTGTTCCATGGCACCTTATTTTTGTGTGGAAGAGAAAGCAAATAGTTCCTAGCTT
TTAAATTTATTATACAATTCAGGTCTTCTTGTGATGGGGATCCAAGAATACCCAAAATGTGGTTCAGCTG
GTCAAGATAATGCTTCCCTGGAAAGATGGGCCTGTTAGAAAGCATTTCTGCCAGAATGCAGCCTACAGAC
CAAATATCAATGGACTTGGTGTAGCCCTTGGAATTCAACATAATTTCTGGAGCCCTGTACCAACGTGTGG
CCACATATTCTGTCAGGAACCCTGTGTGATCATGGTCTGGATCTGCAACACGGGCCAGGCCAAAGTCACA
GATCTTGAGATCACAGGTGGTGTTGAGCAGCAGGTTGGAAGGCTTGAGGTCACGGTGCAGAACGTTAGCT
GAATGGATATATTTTAACCCTCTGAGGATCTGGTAGAGAAAATAGCAGATATGGTCATTGCTGAGGTGTT
GTGTCTTCAAGAGCTTGTAAAGATCTGTTTCCATGAGGTCCTGTACTATATATACATCTTTCATTTGC
